Addgene plasmid #231160: pDL518
Purpose: T-DNA encoding TRV2 with mobile gRNA targeting SlPDS
Depositing lab: Daniel Voytas. Depositing organization: University of Minnesota. Publication: Heritable gene editing in tomato through viral delivery of isopentenyl transferase and single-guide RNAs to latent axillary meristematic cells. Liu D, Ellison EE, Myers EA, Donahue LI, Xuan S, Swanson R, Qi S, Prichard LE, Starker CG, Voytas DF. Proc Natl Acad Sci U S A. 2024 Sep 24;121(39):e2406486121. doi: 10.1073/pnas.2406486121. Epub 2024 Sep 16. PubMed 39284063.
Backbone
  Vector backbone: pEE083
  Vector type: Plant Expression
Growth in bacteria
  Bacterial resistance: Kanamycin, 50 μg/mL
  Growth temperature: 37°C
  Growth strain: DH5alpha
  Copy number: High Copy
Gene/Insert
  Gene/Insert name: mobile gRNA targeting SlPDS
  gRNA/shRNA sequence: GGACTCTTGCCAGCAATGCT
  Species: Solanum lycopersicum
  Promoter: PEBV sub-genomic
  Cloning method: Restriction Enzyme; 5′ cloning site unknown (unknown if destroyed)
Terms and licenses: Academic/Nonprofit Terms; Industry Terms: Not Available to Industry
Depositor comments: also contains mobile sequences from tRNAIleu
How to cite: pDL518 was a gift from Daniel Voytas (Addgene plasmid # 231160 ; http://n2t.net/addgene:231160 ; RRID:Addgene_231160)
