[The description below was written by a language model from this plasmid's Addgene catalogue record and pLannotate feature annotations shown in this document.]
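Description:
pDL518 is a plant binary (T-DNA) vector built on the pEE083 backbone that delivers an infectious cDNA copy of tobacco rattle virus RNA2 (TRV2) engineered to express a mobile single-guide RNA against the tomato (Solanum lycopersicum) phytoene desaturase gene, SlPDS. The backbone carries a high-copy ColE1/pUC-type origin with the pBR322 bom region for propagation in E. coli, and the pVS1 oriV with RepA and StaA for replication and stable maintenance in Agrobacterium. Selection in bacteria is by kanamycin through an aphA-3 aminoglycoside phosphotransferase gene.

Between the nopaline-type left and right border repeats, an enhanced CaMV 35S promoter with duplicated enhancer drives transcription of the viral genome in plant cells. The annotated viral portion includes the TRV coat protein gene, followed by the guide cassette, which the record states is expressed from a pea early browning virus (PEBV) sub-genomic promoter; this promoter is not itself annotated in the feature table. The Streptococcus pyogenes Cas9 guide scaffold is followed directly by a tRNA element, matching the depositor's note that isoleucine tRNA sequences are included as a mobility signal, intended to promote movement of the guide RNA through the plant. Downstream lie the viral tRNA-like structure pseudoknot, a hammerhead ribozyme that presumably trims the transcript to give an authentic viral 3' end, and the NOS terminator.

No Cas9 or TRV RNA1 component is present, so these must be supplied separately. According to the associated publication, such vectors are used for virus-mediated guide delivery to obtain heritable gene editing in tomato; loss of PDS function typically gives a visible photobleaching phenotype, making it a convenient editing reporter.
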