Features (pLannotate 1.2.2; 20 found; start..end, strand, type, name):
    361..400     +  ncRNA          TLS-PK6: Accession: RF01101 - Pseudoknot of tRNA-like structure
    396..451     +  ncRNA          Hammerhead 3: Accession: RF00008 - Hammerhead ribozyme (type III)
    461..479     +  CDS            9xHis (fragment): 9xHis affinity tag
    514..766     +  terminator     NOS terminator: nopaline synthase terminator and poly(A) signal
    788..812     +  misc_feature   RB T-DNA repeat: right border repeat from nopaline C58 T-DNA
   1152..1553    +  CDS            Y4CG_SINFN (fragment): Protein inferred from homology: Swiss-Prot protein existence level 3. From Sinorhizobium fredii (strain NBRC 101917 / NGR234).
   2113..2742    +  CDS            pVS1 StaA: stability protein from the Pseudomonas plasmid pVS1 (Heeb et al., 2000)
   3171..4244    +  CDS            pVS1 RepA: replication protein from the Pseudomonas plasmid pVS1 (Heeb et al., 2000)
   4310..4504    +  rep_origin     pVS1 oriV: origin of replication for the Pseudomonas plasmid pVS1 (Heeb et al., 2000)
   4707..4746    +  CDS            rop (fragment): Rop protein, which maintains plasmids at low copy number; rop
   4848..4988    +  misc_feature   bom: basis of mobility region from pBR322
   5174..5762    -  rep_origin     ori: high-copy-number ColE1/pMB1/pBR322/pUC origin of replication
   5870..5939    -  ncRNA          RNA-OUT: Accession: RF00240 - RNA-OUT
   7187..7981    -  CDS            KanR: aminoglycoside phosphotransferase; aphA-3; confers resistance to kanamycin
   8406..8430    +  misc_feature   LB T-DNA repeat: left border repeat from nopaline C58 T-DNA
   8533..8553    -  misc_feature   MCS (fragment): pUC18/19 multiple cloning site
   8628..9302    +  promoter       CaMV 35S promoter (enhanced): cauliflower mosaic virus 35S promoter with a duplicated enhancer region
   9862..10473   +  CDS            CP: CAPSD_TRVPP - Experimental evidence at protein level: Swiss-Prot protein existence level 1. Capsid protein self-assembles to form rod-shaped virions about 22 nm in diameter with a central canal enclosing the viral genomic RNA. From Tobacco rattle virus (isolate PpK20) (TRV).
  10877..10944   +  misc_RNA       tracrRNA (fragment): trans-activating CRISPR RNA for the Streptococcus pyogenes CRISPR/Cas9 system
  10948..11021   +  ncRNA          tRNA: Accession: RF00005 - tRNA
>Addgene plasmid #231160 | pDL518 | addgene full sequence | sequence record 458130 | Addgene NGS Result
CCGGGCATGTCCCGAAGACATTAAACTACGGTTCTTTAAGTAGATCCGTGTCTGAAGTTTTAGGTTCAAT
TTAAACCTACGAGATTGACATTCTCGACTGATCTTGATTGATCGGTAAGTCTTTTGTAATTTAATTTTCT
TTTTGATTTTATTTTAAATTGTTATCTGTTTCTGTGTATAGACTGTTTGAGATCGGCGTTTGGCCGACTC
ATTGTCTTACCATAGGGGAACGGACTTTGTTTGTGTTGTTATTTTATTTGTATTTTATTAAAATTCTCAA
CGATCTGAAAAAGCCTCGCGGCTAAGAGATTGTTGGGGGGTGAGTAAGTACTTTTAAAGTGATGATGGTT
ACAAAGGCAAAAGGGGTAAAACCCCTCGCCTACGTAAGCGTTATTACGCCCGTCTGTACTTATATCAGTA
CACTGACGAGTCCCTAAAGGACGAAACGGGAGAACGCTAGCCACCACCACCACCACCACGTGTGAATTAC
AGGTGACCAGCTCGAATTTCCCCGATCGTTCAAACATTTGGCAATAAAGTTTCTTAAGATTGAATCCTGT
TGCCGGTCTTGCGATGATTATCATATAATTTCTGTTGAATTACGTTAAGCATGTAATAATTAACATGTAA
TGCATGACGTTATTTATGAGATGGGTTTTTATGATTAGAGTCCCGCAATTATACATTTAATACGCGATAG
AAAACAAAATATAGCGCGCAAACTAGGATAAATTATCGCGCGCGGTGTCATCTATGTTACTAGATCGGGA
ATTAAACTATCAGTGTTTGACAGGATATATTGGCGGGTAAACCTAAGAGAAAAGAGCGTTTATTAGAATA
ATCGGATATTTAAAAGGGCGTGAAAAGGTTTATCCGTTCGTCCATTTGTATGTGCATGCCAACCACAGGG
TTCCCCTCGGGATCAAAGTACTTTGATCCAACCCCTCCGCTGCTATAGTGCAGTCGGCTTCTGACGTTCA
GTGCAGCCGTCTTCTGAAAACGACATGTCGCACAAGTCCTAAGTTACGCGACAGGCTGCCGCCCTGCCCT
TTTCCTGGCGTTTTCTTGTCGCGTGTTTTAGTCGCATAAAGTAGAATACTTGCGACTAGAACCGGAGACA
TTACGCCATGAACAAGAGCGCCGCCGCTGGCCTGCTGGGCTATGCCCGCGTCAGCACCGACGACCAGGAC
TTGACCAACCAACGGGCCGAACTGCACGCGGCCGGCTGCACCAAGCTGTTTTCCGAGAAGATCACCGGCA
CCAGGCGCGACCGCCCGGAGCTGGCCAGGATGCTTGACCACCTACGCCCTGGCGACGTTGTGACAGTGAC
CAGGCTAGACCGCCTGGCCCGCAGCACCCGCGACCTACTGGACATTGCCGAGCGCATCCAGGAGGCCGGC
GCGGGCCTGCGTAGCCTGGCAGAGCCGTGGGCCGACACCACCACGCCGGCCGGCCGCATGGTGTTGACCG
TGTTCGCCGGCATTGCCGAGTTCGAGCGTTCCCTAATCATCGACCGCACCCGGAGCGGGCGCGAGGCCGC
CAAGGCCCGAGGCGTGAAGTTTGGCCCCCGCCCTACCCTCACCCCGGCACAGATCGCGCACGCCCGCGAG
CTGATCGACCAGGAAGGCCGCACCGTGAAAGAGGCGGCTGCACTGCTTGGCGTGCATCGCTCGACCCTGT
ACCGCGCACTTGAGCGCAGCGAGGAAGTGACGCCCACCGAGGCCAGGCGGCGCGGTGCCTTCCGTGAGGA
CGCATTGACCGAGGCCGACGCCCTGGCGGCCGCCGAGAATGAACGCCAAGAGGAACAAGCATGAAACCGC
ACCAGGACGGCCAGGACGAACCGTTTTTCATTACCGAAGAGATCGAGGCGGAGATGATCGCGGCCGGGTA
CGTGTTCGAGCCGCCCGCGCACGTCTCAACCGTGCGGCTGCATGAAATCCTGGCCGGTTTGTCTGATGCC
AAGCTGGCGGCCTGGCCGGCCAGCTTGGCCGCTGAAGAAACCGAGCGCCGCCGTCTAAAAAGGTGATGTG
TATTTGAGTAAAACAGCTTGCGTCATGCGGTCGCTGCGTATATGATGCGATGAGTAAATAAACAAATACG
CAAGGGGAACGCATGAAGGTTATCGCTGTACTTAACCAGAAAGGCGGGTCAGGCAAGACGACCATCGCAA
CCCATCTAGCCCGCGCCCTGCAACTCGCCGGGGCCGATGTTCTGTTAGTCGATTCCGATCCCCAGGGCAG
TGCCCGCGATTGGGCGGCCGTGCGGGAAGATCAACCGCTAACCGTTGTCGGCATCGACCGCCCGACGATT
GACCGCGACGTGAAGGCCATCGGCCGGCGCGACTTCGTAGTGATCGACGGAGCGCCCCAGGCGGCGGACT
TGGCTGTGTCCGCGATCAAGGCAGCCGACTTCGTGCTGATTCCGGTGCAGCCAAGCCCTTACGACATATG
GGCCACCGCCGACCTGGTGGAGCTGGTTAAGCAGCGCATTGAGGTCACGGATGGAAGGCTACAAGCGGCC
TTTGTCGTGTCGCGGGCGATCAAAGGCACGCGCATCGGCGGTGAGGTTGCCGAGGCGCTGGCCGGGTACG
AGCTGCCCATTCTTGAGTCCCGTATCACGCAGCGCGTGAGCTACCCAGGCACTGCCGCCGCCGGCACAAC
CGTTCTTGAATCAGAACCCGAGGGCGACGCTGCCCGCGAGGTCCAGGCGCTGGCCGCTGAAATTAAATCA
AAACTCATTTGAGTTAATGAGGTAAAGAGAAAATGAGCAAAAGCACAAACACGCTAAGTGCCGGCCGTCC
GAGCGCACGCAGCAGCAAGGCTGCAACGTTGGCCAGCCTGGCAGACACGCCAGCCATGAAGCGGGTCAAC
TTTCAGTTGCCGGCGGAGGATCACACCAAGCTGAAGATGTACGCGGTACGCCAAGGCAAGACCATTACCG
AGCTGCTATCTGAATACATCGCGCAGCTACCAGAGTAAATGAGCAAATGAATAAATGAGTAGATGAATTT
TAGCGGCTAAAGGAGGCGGCATGGAAAATCAAGAACAACCAGGCACCGACGCCGTGGAATGCCCCATGTG
TGGAGGAACGGGCGGTTGGCCAGGCGTAAGCGGCTGGGTTGCCTGCCGGCCCTGCAATGGCACTGGAACC
CCCAAGCCCGAGGAATCGGCGTGAGCGGTCGCAAACCATCCGGCCCGGTACAAATCGGCGCGGCGCTGGG
TGATGACCTGGTGGAGAAGTTGAAGGCCGCGCAGGCCGCCCAGCGGCAACGCATCGAGGCAGAAGCACGC
CCCGGTGAATCGTGGCAAGCGGCCGCTGATCGAATCCGCAAAGAATCCCGGCAACCGCCGGCAGCCGGTG
CGCCGTCGATTAGGAAGCCGCCCAAGGGCGACGAGCAACCAGATTTTTTCGTTCCGATGCTCTATGACGT
GGGCACCCGCGATAGTCGCAGCATCATGGACGTGGCCGTTTTCCGTCTGTCGAAGCGTGACCGACGAGCT
GGCGAGGTGATCCGCTACGAGCTTCCAGACGGGCACGTAGAGGTTTCCGCAGGGCCGGCCGGCATGGCCA
GTGTGTGGGATTACGACCTGGTACTGATGGCGGTTTCCCATCTAACCGAATCCATGAACCGATACCGGGA
AGGGAAGGGAGACAAGCCCGGCCGCGTGTTCCGTCCACACGTTGCGGACGTACTCAAGTTCTGCCGGCGA
GCCGATGGCGGAAAGCAGAAAGACGACCTGGTAGAAACCTGCATTCGGTTAAACACCACGCACGTTGCCA
TGCAGCGTACGAAGAAGGCCAAGAACGGCCGCCTGGTGACGGTATCCGAGGGTGAAGCCTTGATTAGCCG
CTACAAGATCGTAAAGAGCGAAACCGGGCGGCCGGAGTACATCGAGATCGAGCTAGCTGATTGGATGTAC
CGCGAGATCACAGAAGGCAAGAACCCGGACGTGCTGACGGTTCACCCCGATTACTTTTTGATCGATCCCG
GCATCGGCCGTTTTCTCTACCGCCTGGCACGCCGCGCCGCAGGCAAGGCAGAAGCCAGATGGTTGTTCAA
GACGATCTACGAACGCAGTGGCAGCGCCGGAGAGTTCAAGAAGTTCTGTTTCACCGTGCGCAAGCTGATC
GGGTCAAATGACCTGCCGGAGTACGATTTGAAGGAGGAGGCGGGGCAGGCTGGCCCGATCCTAGTCATGC
GCTACCGCAACCTGATCGAGGGCGAAGCATCCGCCGGTTCCTAATGTACGGAGCAGATGCTAGGGCAAAT
TGCCCTAGCAGGGGAAAAAGGTCGAAAAGGTCTCTTTCCTGTGGATAGCACGTACATTGGGAACCCAAAG
CCGTACATTGGGAACCGGAACCCGTACATTGGGAACCCAAAGCCGTACATTGGGAACCGGTCACACATGT
AAGTGACTGATATAAAAGAGAAAAAAGGCGATTTTTCCGCCTAAAACTCTTTAAAACTTATTAAAACTCT
TAAAACCCGCCTGGCCTGTGCATAACTGTCTGGCCAGCGCACAGCCGAAGAGCTGCAAAAAGCGCCTACC
CTTCGGTCGCTGCGCTCCCTACGCCCCGCCGCTTCGCGTCGGCCTATCGCGGCCGCTGGCCGCTCAAAAA
TGGCTGGCCTACGGCCAGGCAATCTACCAGGGCGCGGACAAGCCGCGCCGTCGCCACTCGACCGCCGGCG
CCCACATCAAGGCACCCTGCCTCGCGCGTTTCGGTGATGACGGTGAAAACCTCTGACACATGCAGCTCCC
GGAGACGGTCACAGCTTGTCTGTAAGCGGATGCCGGGAGCAGACAAGCCCGTCAGGGCGCGTCAGCGGGT
GTTGGCGGGTGTCGGGGCGCAGCCATGACCCAGTCACGTAGCGATAGCGGAGTGTATACTGGCTTAACTA
TGCGGCATCAGAGCAGATTGTACTGAGAGTGCACCATATGCGGTGTGAAATACCGCACAGATGCGTAAGG
AGAAAATACCGCATCAGGCGCTCTTCCGCTTCCTCGCTCACTGACTCGCTGCGCTCGGTCGTTCGGCTGC
GGCGAGCGGTATCAGCTCACTCAAAGGCGGTAATACGGTTATCCACAGAATCAGGGGATAACGCAGGAAA
GAACATGTGAGCAAAAGGCCAGCAAAAGGCCAGGAACCGTAAAAAGGCCGCGTTGCTGGCGTTTTTCCAT
AGGCTCCGCCCCCCTGACGAGCATCACAAAAATCGACGCTCAAGTCAGAGGTGGCGAAACCCGACAGGAC
TATAAAGATACCAGGCGTTTCCCCCTGGAAGCTCCCTCGTGCGCTCTCCTGTTCCGACCCTGCCGCTTAC
CGGATACCTGTCCGCCTTTCTCCCTTCGGGAAGCGTGGCGCTTTCTCATAGCTCACGCTGTAGGTATCTC
AGTTCGGTGTAGGTCGTTCGCTCCAAGCTGGGCTGTGTGCACGAACCCCCCGTTCAGCCCGACCGCTGCG
CCTTATCCGGTAACTATCGTCTTGAGTCCAACCCGGTAAGACACGACTTATCGCCACTGGCAGCAGCCAC
TGGTAACAGGATTAGCAGAGCGAGGTATGTAGGCGGTGCTACAGAGTTCTTGAAGTGGTGGCCTAACTAC
GGCTACACTAGAAGGACAGTATTTGGTATCTGCGCTCTGCTGAAGCCAGTTACCTTCGGAAAAAGAGTTG
GTAGCTCTTGATCCGGCAAACAAACCACCGCTGGTAGCGGTGGTTTTTTTGTTTGCAAGCAGCAGATTAC
GCGCAGAAAAAAAGGATCTCAAGAAGATCCTTTGATCTTTTCTACGGGGTCTGACGCTCAGTGGAACGAA
AACTCACGTTAAGGGCTGATGAATCCCCTAATGATTTTTATCAAAATCATTAAGTTAAGGTAGATACACA
TCTTGTCATATGATCAAATGGTTTCGCCAAAAATCAATAATCAGACAACAAAATGTGCGAACTCGATATT
TTACACGACTCTCTTTACCAATTCTGCCCCGAATTACACTTAAAACGACTCAACAGCTTAACGTTGGCTT
GCCACGCCTTACTTGACTGTAAAACTCTCACTCTTACCGAACTTGGCCGTAACCTGCCAACCAAAGCGAG
AACAAAACATAACATCAAACGAATCGACCGATTGTTAGGTAATCGTCACCTCCACAAAGAGCGACTCGCT
GTATACCGTTGGCATGCTAGCTTTATCTGTTCGGGCAATACGATGCCCATTGTACTTGTTGACTGGTCTG
ATATCCGTGAGCAAAAACGGCTTATGGTATTGCGAGCTTCAGTCGCACTACACGGTCGTTCTGTTACTCT
TTATGAGAAAGCGTTCCCGCTTTCAGAGCAATGTTCAAAGAAAGCTCATGACCAATTTCTAGCCGACCTT
GCGAGCATTCTACCGAGTAACACCACACCGCTCATTGTCAGTGATGCTGGCTTTAAAGTGCCATGGTATA
AATCCGTTGAGAAGCTGGGTTGGTACTGGTTAAGTCGAGTAAGAGGAAAAGTACAATATGCAGACCTAGG
AGCGGAAAACTGGAAACCTATCAGCAACTTACATGATATGTCATCTAGTCACTCAAAGACTTTAGGCTAT
AAGAGGCTGACTAAAAGCAATCCAATCTCATGCCAAATTCTATTGTATAAATCTCGCTCTAAAGGCCGAA
AAAATCAGCGCTCGACACGGACTCATTGTCACCACCCGTCACCTAAAATCTACTCAGCGTCGGCAAAGGA
GCCATGGATTCTAGCAACTAACTTACCTGTTGAAATTCGAACACCCAAACAACTTGTTAATATCTATTCG
AAGCGAATGCAGATTGAAGAAACCTTCCGAGACTTGAAAAGTCCTGCCTACGGACTAGGCCTACGCCATA
GCCGAACGAGCAGCTCAGAGCGTTTTGATATCATGCTGCTAATCGCCCTGATGCTTCAACTAACATGTTG
GCTTGCGGGCGTTCATGCTCAGAAACAAGGTTGGGACAAGCACTTCCAGGCTAACACAGTCAGAAATCGA
AACGTACTCTCAACAGTTCGCTTAGGCATGGAAGTTTTGCGGCATTCTGGCTACACAATAACAAGGGAAG
ACTCACTCGTGGCTGCAACCCTGCTTACTCAAAATCTATTCACACATGGTTACGTTTTGGGGAAATTATG
AGGGGATCTCTCAGCGTTAAGGGATTTTGGTCATGCATTCTAGGTACTAAAACAATTCATCCAGTAAAAT
ATAATATTTTATTTTCTCCCAATCAGGCTTGATCCCCAGTAAGTCAAAAAATAGCTCGACATACTGTTCT
TCCCCGATATCCTCCCTGATCGACCGGACGCAGAAGGCAATGTCATACCACTTGTCCGCCCTGCCGCTTC
TCCCAAGATCAATAAAGCCACTTACTTTGCCATCTTTCACAAAGATGTTGCTGTCTCCCAGGTCGCCGTG
GGAAAAGACAAGTTCCTCTTCGGGCTTTTCCGTCTTTAAAAAATCATACAGCTCGCGCGGATCTTTAAAT
GGAGTGTCTTCTTCCCAGTTTTCGCAATCCACATCGGCCAGATCGTTATTCAGTAAGTAATCCAATTCGG
CTAAGCGGCTGTCTAAGCTATTCGTATAGGGACAATCCGATATGTCGATGGAGTGAAAGAGCCTGATGCA
CTCCGCATACAGCTCGATAATCTTTTCAGGGCTTTGTTCATCTTCATACTCTTCCGAGCAAAGGACGCCA
TCGGCCTCACTCATGAGCAGATTGCTCCAGCCATCATGCCGTTCAAAGTGCAGGACCTTTGGAACAGGCA
GCTTTCCTTCCAGCCATAGCATCATGTCCTTTTCCCGTTCCACATCATAGGTGGTCCCTTTATACCGGCT
GTCCGTCATTTTTAAATATAGGTTTTCATTTTCTCCCACCAGCTTATATACCTTAGCAGGAGACATTCCT
TCCGTATCTTTTACGCAGCGGTATTTTTCGATCAGTTTTTTCAATTCCGGTGATATTCTCATTTTAGCCA
TTTATTATTTCCTTCCTCTTTTCTACAGTATTTAAAGATACCCCAAGAAGCTAATTATAACAAGACGAAC
TCCAATTCACTGTTCCTTGCATTCTAAAACCTTAAATACCAGAAAACAGCTTTTTCAAAGTTGTTTTCAA
AGTTGGCGTATAACATAGTATCGACGGAGCCGATTTTGAAACCGCGGTGATCACAGGCAGCAACGCTCTG
TCATCGTTACAATCAACATGCTACCCTCCGCGAGATCATCCGTGTTTCAAACCCGGCAGCTTAGTTGCCG
TTCTTCCGAATAGCATCGGTAACATGAGCAAAGTCTGCCGCCTTACAACGGCTCTCCCGCTGACGCCGTC
CCGGACTGATGGGCTGCCTGTATCGAGTGGTGATTTTGTGCCGAGCTGCCGGTCGGGGAGCTGTTGGCTG
GCTGGTGGCAGGATATATTGTGGTGTAAACAAATTGACGCTTAGACAACTTAATAACACATTGCGGACGT
TTTTAATGTACTGAATTAACGCCGAATTAATTCCTAGGCCACCATGTTGGGCCCGGCGCGCCAAGCTTGC
ATGCCTGCAGGTCAACATGGTGGAGCACGACACTCTCGTCTACTCCAAGAATATCAAAGATACAGTCTCA
GAAGACCAGAGGGCTATTGAGACTTTTCAACAAAGGGTAATATCGGGAAACCTCCTCGGATTCCATTGCC
CAGCTATCTGTCACTTCATCGAAAGGACAGTAGAAAAGGAAGATGGCTTCTACAAATGCCATCATTGCGA
TAAAGGAAAGGCTATCGTTCAAGATGCCTCTACCGACAGTGGTCCCAAAGATGGACCCCCACCCACGAGG
AACATCGTGGAAAAAGAAGACGTTCCAACCACGTCTTCAAAGCAAGTGGATTGATGTGATGGTCAACATG
GTGGAGCACGACACTCTCGTCTACTCCAAGAATATCAAAGATACAGTCTCAGAAGACCAGAGGGCTATTG
AGACTTTTCAACAAAGGGTAATATCGGGAAACCTCCTCGGATTCCATTGCCCAGCTATCTGTCACTTCAT
CGAAAGGACAGTAGAAAAGGAAGATGGCTTCTACAAATGCCATCATTGCGATAAAGGAAAGGCTATCGTT
CAAGATGCCTCTACCGACAGTGGTCCCAAAGATGGACCCCCACCCACGAGGAACATCGTGGAAAAAGAAG
ACGTTCCAACCACGTCTTCAAAGCAAGTGGATTGATGTGATATCTCCACTGACGTAAGGGATGACGCACA
ATCCCACTATCCTTCGCAAGACCCTTCCTCTATATAAGGAAGTTCATTTCATTTGGAGAGGATAAAACAT
TGCACCTATGGTGTTGCCCTGGCTGGGGTATGTCAGTGATCGCAGTAGAATGTACTAATTGACAAGTTGG
AGAATACGGTAGAACGTCCTTATCCAACACAGCCTTTATCCCTCTCCCTGACGAGGTTTTTGTCAGTGTA
ATATTTCTTTTTGAACTATCCAGCTTAGTACCGTACGGGAAAGTGACTGGTGTGCTTATCTTTGAAATGT
TACTTTGGGTTTCGGTTCTTTAGGTTAGTAAGAAAGCACTTGTCTTCTCATACAAAGGAAAACCTGAGAC
GTATCGCTTACGAAAGTAGCAATGAAAGAAAGGTGGTGGTTTTAATCGCTACCGCAAAAACGATGGGGTC
GTTTTAATTAACTTCTCCTACGCAAGCGTCTAAACGGACGTTGGGGTTTTGCTAGTTTCTTTAGAGAAAA
CTAGCTAAGTCTTTAATGTTATCATTAGAGATGGCATAAATATAATACTTGTGTCTGCTGATAAGATCAT
TTTAATTTGGACGATTAGACTTGTTGAACTACAGGTTACTGAATCACTTGCGCTAATCAACATGGGAGAT
ATGTACGATGAATCATTTGACAAGTCGGGCGGTCCTGCTGACTTGATGGACGATTCTTGGGTGGAATCAG
TTTCGTGGAAAGATCTGTTGAAGAAGTTACACAGCATAAAATTTGCACTACAGTCTGGTAGAGATGAGAT
CACTGGGTTACTAGCGGCACTGAATAGACAGTGTCCTTATTCACCATATGAGCAGTTTCCAGATAAGAAG
GTGTATTTCCTTTTAGACTCACGGGCTAACAGTGCTCTTGGTGTGATTCAGAACGCTTCAGCGTTCAAGA
GACGAGCTGATGAGAAGAATGCAGTGGCGGGTGTTACAAATATTCCTGCGAATCCAAACACAACGGTTAC
GACGAACCAAGGGAGTACTACTACTACCAAGGCGAACACTGGCTCGACTTTGGAAGAAGACTTGTACACT
TATTACAAATTCGATGATGCCTCTACAGCTTTCCACAAATCTCTAACTTCGTTAGAGAACATGGAGTTGA
AGAGTTATTACCGAAGGAACTTTGAGAAAGTATTCGGGATTAAGTTTGGTGGAGCAGCTGCTAGTTCATC
TGCACCGCCTCCAGCGAGTGGAGGTCCGATACGTCCTAATCCCTAGGGATTTAAGGACGTGAACTCTGTT
GAGATCTCTGTGAAATTCAGAGGGTGGGTGATACCATATTCACTGATGCCATTAGCGACATCTAAATAGG
GCTAATTGTGACTAATTTGAGGGAATTTCCTTTACCATTGACGTCAGTGTCGTTGGTAGCATTTGAGTTT
CGGAGCATCTTGTTCTGGGGTTTCACACTATCTTTAGAGAAAGTGTTAAGTTAATTAAGTTATCTTAATT
AAGAGCATAATTATACTGATTTGTCTCTCGTTGATAGAGTCTATCATTCTGTTACTAAAAATTTGACAAC
TCGGTTTGCTGACCTACTGGTTACTGTATCACTTACCCGAGTTAACGAGTCTAGAAACGGACTCTTGCCA
GCAATGCTGTTTAAGAGCTATGCTGGAAACAGCATAGCAAGTTTAAATAAGGCTAGTCCGTTATCAACTT
GAAAAAGTGGCACCGAGTCGGTGCTCCCGCTCCCGTAGCTCAGTTGGTTAGAGCGTTGGTCTTATGAGCC
GAAGGTCGCGGGTTCGAGCCCCGCCGGAAGCAAGTG
